Addgene plasmid #54576: Clover2-pBAD
Purpose: (Empty Backbone) Localization: Protein Expression Vector , Excitation: 505, Emission: 515
Depositing lab: Michael Davidson. Depositing organization: Florida State University, Tallahassee.
Backbone
  Vector backbone: Clover2-pBAD
  Backbone size (bp): 4800
  Vector type: Bacterial Expression
  Tag / fusion protein: Clover2 (C terminal on backbone); 6xHis (N terminal on backbone)
Growth in bacteria
  Bacterial resistance: Ampicillin, 100 μg/mL
  Growth temperature: 37°C
  Growth strain: DH5alpha
  Copy number: High Copy
Gene/Insert
  Gene/Insert name: None
  Tag / fusion protein: Clover2 (C terminal on backbone); 6xHis (N terminal on backbone)
Terms and licenses: Academic/Nonprofit Terms; Industry Terms
Depositor comments: Contains 6x-Histidine tag for protein purification. Excitation = 505; Emission = 515
How to cite: Clover2-pBAD was a gift from Michael Davidson (Addgene plasmid # 54576 ; http://n2t.net/addgene:54576 ; RRID:Addgene_54576)
