[The description below was written by a language model from this plasmid's Addgene catalogue record.]
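Description:
Clover2-pBAD is a bacterial expression vector of about 4.8 kb, catalogued as an empty backbone with no separate insert, that carries the green fluorescent protein Clover2 together with a 6xHis tag. It is maintained as a high-copy plasmid in standard E. coli cloning strains under ampicillin selection. The record does not include a feature table and does not explicitly list the promoter or origin of replication. The name indicates a pBAD-type backbone, and such vectors generally drive expression from the arabinose-inducible araBAD promoter under control of the AraC regulator, giving tunable, tightly repressible expression in E. coli. That arrangement is inferred from the name rather than stated in the record.

The payload is the fluorescent protein itself. Clover2 is recorded as a C-terminal tag on the backbone and the 6xHis tag as N-terminal, so the expressed product is a histidine-tagged Clover2. The depositor notes that the His tag is there for protein purification, which would typically be done by immobilised metal affinity chromatography. The listed spectral properties are an excitation maximum of 505 nm and an emission maximum of 515 nm, placing the protein in the green-yellow range. The "localization" field describes the plasmid simply as a protein expression vector, meaning it has no subcellular targeting role. It is suited to producing recombinant Clover2 in bacteria for purification and in vitro characterisation, for example spectral or brightness measurements. It could also serve as a starting backbone for building His-tagged Clover2 fusions, although the record does not describe the cloning sites available for this.
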