>Addgene plasmid #54576 | Clover2-pBAD | depositor partial sequence | sequence record 84973 | insert sequence
CATTTTTATCCATAAGATTAGCGGATACTACTGACGCTTTTATCGCAACTCTCTACTGTTTCTCCATACC
CGTTTTTTTGGGCTAGAAATAATTTTGTTTAACTTTAAGAAGGAGATATACATATGCGGGGTTCTCATCA
TCATCATCATCATGGTATGGCTAGCATGACTGGTGGACAGCAAATGGGTCGGGATCTGTACGAGAACCTG
TACTTCCAGGGCTCGAGCATGGTGAGCAAGGGCGAGGAGCTGTTCACCGGGGTGGTGCCCATCCTGGTCG
AGCTGGACGGCGACGTAAACGGCCACAAGTTCAGCGTCCGCGGCGAGGGCGAGGGCGATGCCACCAACGG
CAAGCTGACCCTGAAGTTCATCTGCACCACCGGCAAGCTGCCCGTGCCCTGGCCCACCCTCGTGACCACC
TTCGGCTACGGCGTGGCCTGCTTCAGCCGCTACCCCGACCACATGAAGCAGCACGACTTCTTCAAGTCCG
CCATGCCCGAAGGCTACGTCCAGGAGCGCACCATCTCTTTCAAGGACGACGGTACCTACAAGACCCGCGC
CGAGGTGAAGTTCGAGGGCGACACCCTGGTGAACCGCATCGAGCTGAAGGGCATCGACTTCAAGGAGGAC
GGCAACATCCTGGGGCACAAGCTGGAGTACAACTTCAACAGCCACTACGTCTATATCACGGCCGACAAGC
AGAAGAACAGCATCAAGGCTAACTTCAAGATCCGCCACAACGTTGAGGACGGCAGCGTGCAGCTCGCCGA
CCACTACCAGCAGAACACCCCCATCGGCGACGGCCCCGTGCTGCTGCCCGACAACCACTACCTGAGCCAT
CAGTCCGCCCTGAGCAAAGACCCCAACGAGAAGCGCGATCACATGGTCCTGCTGGAGTTCGTGACCGCCG
CCGGGATCACTCTCGGCATGGACGAGCTGTACAAGTAAGAATTCGAAGCTTGGCTGTTTTGGCGGATGAG
AGAAGATTTTCAGC
