>Addgene plasmid #54576 | Clover2-pBAD | addgene partial sequence | sequence record 93454 | pBAD-F 5'-ATGCCATAGCATTTTTATCC-3'
GTTTCTCCATACCCGTTTTTTTGGGCTAGAAATAATTTTGTTTAACTTTAAGAAGGAGATATACATATGC
GGGGTTCTCATCATCATCATCATCATGGTATGGCTAGCATGACTGGTGGACAGCAAATGGGTCGGGATCT
GTACGAGAACCTGTACTTCCAGGGCTCGAGCATGGTGAGCAAGGGCGAGGAGCTGTTCACCGGGGTGGTG
CCCATCCTGGTCGAGCTGGACGGCGACGTAAACGGCCACAAGTTCAGCGTCCGCGGCGAGGGCGAGGGCG
ATGCCACCAACGGCAAGCTGACCCTGAAGTTCATCTGCACCACCGGCAAGCTGCCCGTGCCCTGGCCCAC
CCTCGTGACCACCTTCGGCTACGGCGTGGCCTGCTTCAGCCGCTACCCCGACCACATGAAGCAGCACGAC
TTCTTCAAGTCCGCCATGCCCGAAGGCTACGTCCAGGAGCGCACCATCTCTTTCAAGGACGACGGTACCT
ACAAGACCCGCGCCGAGGTGAAGTTCGAGGGCGACACCCTGGTGAACCGCATCGAGCTGAAGGGCATCGA
CTTCAAGGAGGACGGCAACATCCTGGGGCACAAGCTGGAGTACAACTTCAACAGCCACTACGTCTATATC
ACGGCCGACAAGCAGAAGAACAGCATCAAGGCTAACTTCAAGATCCGCCACAACGTTGAGGACGGCAGCG
TGCAGCTCGCCGACCACTACCAGCAGAACACCCC
